Addgene plasmid #163019: pDONOR223 RpH-LAMP1-3xFLAG
Purpose: gateway donor vector encoding ratiometric sensor of lysosomal lumenal pH
Depositing lab: Massimiliano Stagi. Depositing organization: University of Liverpool. Publication: Live imaging of intra-lysosome pH in cell lines and primary neuronal culture using a novel genetically encoded biosensor. Ponsford AH, Ryan TA, Raimondi A, Cocucci E, Wycislo SA, Frohlich F, Swan LE, Stagi M. Autophagy. 2020 Jun 9:1-19. doi: 10.1080/15548627.2020.1771858. PubMed 32515674.
Backbone
  Vector backbone: pDONOR223
  Vector type: GATEWAY system
Growth in bacteria
  Bacterial resistance: Spectinomycin, 50 μg/mL
  Growth temperature: 37°C
  Growth strain: DH5alpha
  Copy number: High Copy
Gene/Insert
  Gene/Insert name: RpH-LAMP1-3xFLAG
  Species: M. musculus (mouse)
  Entrez Gene: Lamp1 (a.k.a. CD107a, LGP-120, LGP-A, Lamp-1, P2B, Perk)
  Tag / fusion protein: 3XFLAG (C terminal on insert)
  Cloning method: Gateway Cloning
Terms and licenses: Academic/Nonprofit Terms; Industry Terms: Not Available to Industry
How to cite: pDONOR223 RpH-LAMP1-3xFLAG was a gift from Massimiliano Stagi (Addgene plasmid # 163019 ; http://n2t.net/addgene:163019 ; RRID:Addgene_163019)
