[The description below was written by a language model from this plasmid's Addgene catalogue record and pLannotate feature annotations shown in this document.]
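Description:
pDONOR223 RpH-LAMP1-3xFLAG is a Gateway-system plasmid built on the pDONOR223 backbone that carries a genetically encoded ratiometric sensor of lysosomal lumenal pH. Although the catalogue calls it a donor vector, the annotated sequence shows the insert flanked by attL1 and attL2 sites, so it functions as an entry clone from which the cassette can be moved by LR recombination into attR-containing destination vectors. It is maintained in E. coli at high copy through a ColE1/pUC-type origin and selected with spectinomycin via the aadA (SmR) gene. Short annotated fragments of GmR, lacI and lacZα, a class 1 integron Pc promoter fragment and the rrnB T1 and T2 terminators appear to be backbone remnants rather than functional payload.

The open reading frame begins with a short N-terminal fragment of mouse Lamp1, presumably supplying the signal sequence, followed by mCherry, superecliptic pHluorin, the remainder of Lamp1, and a C-terminal 3xFLAG epitope. This layout would place both fluorescent proteins on the lumenal side of the lysosomal membrane protein. pHluorin fluorescence is strongly quenched at acidic pH, whereas mCherry is relatively acid-insensitive, so the green-to-red ratio reports lumenal pH independently of sensor abundance. The FLAG tag allows antibody-based detection of the fusion protein.

No eukaryotic promoter or polyadenylation signal is annotated between the att sites. The only nearby promoter is a T7 promoter outside attL2 on the opposite strand, so expression in mammalian cells depends on the destination vector chosen. The associated work used the sensor for live imaging of intralysosomal pH in cell lines and primary neuronal cultures.
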