Features (pLannotate 1.2.2; 16 found; start..end, strand, type, name):
     33..132     +  protein_bind   attL1: mutant version of attL; recombination site for the Gateway® LR reaction LR Clonase™
    144..215     +  CDS            Lamp1 (fragment): LAMP1_MOUSE - Also known as Lamp-1. Experimental evidence at protein level: Swiss-Prot protein existence level 1. Presents carbohydrate ligands to selectins. Also implicated in tumor cell metastasis. From Mus musculus (Mouse).
    225..932     +  CDS            mCherry: mCherry is a basic (constitutively fluorescent) red fluorescent protein published in 2004, derived from Discosoma sp.. It is reported to be a very rapidly-maturing monomer with low acid sensitivity.
    954..1667    +  CDS            superecliptic pHluorin: pH-sensitive mutant of green fluorescent protein (Ng et al., 2002) excited strongly by blue light at neutral pH but minimally fluorescent at acidic pH
   1584..2822    +  CDS            Lamp1: LAMP1_MOUSE - Also known as Lamp-1. Experimental evidence at protein level: Swiss-Prot protein existence level 1. Presents carbohydrate ligands to selectins. Also implicated in tumor cell metastasis. From Mus musculus (Mouse).
   2823..2888    +  CDS            3xFLAG: three tandem FLAG® epitope tags, followed by an enterokinase cleavage site
   2899..2998    -  protein_bind   attL2: mutant version of attL; recombination site for the Gateway® LR reaction LR Clonase™
   3016..3034    -  promoter       T7 promoter: promoter for bacteriophage T7 RNA polymerase
   3224..3247    +  promoter       Pc promoter (fragment): intI1 (promoter lies within the coding sequence); class 1 integron promoter
   3423..3479    +  CDS            GmR (fragment): gentamycin acetyltransferase; aacC1; confers resistance to gentamycin
   3486..4277    +  CDS            SmR: aminoglycoside adenylyltransferase (Murphy, 1985); aadA; confers resistance to spectinomycin and streptomycin
   4370..4958    +  rep_origin     ori: high-copy-number ColE1/pMB1/pBR322/pUC origin of replication
   5141..5233    +  CDS            lacI (fragment): lac repressor; lacI; The lac repressor binds to the lac operator to inhibit transcription in E. coli. This inhibition can be relieved by adding lactose or isopropyl-β-D-thiogalactopyranoside (IPTG).
   5288..5315    -  terminator     rrnB T2 terminator: transcription terminator T2 from the E. coli rrnB gene
   5447..5490    +  terminator     rrnB T1 terminator: Escherichia coli rrnB; transcription terminator T1 from the E. coli rrnB gene
   5537..17      -  CDS            lacZα (fragment) (across the origin): LacZα fragment of β-galactosidase; lacZ fragment
>Addgene plasmid #163019 | pDONOR223 RpH-LAMP1-3xFLAG | addgene full sequence | sequence record 318959 | Addgene NGS Result
GTAAAACGACGGCCAGTCTTAAGCTCGGGCCCCAAATAATGATTTTATTTTGACTGATAGTGACCTGTTC
GTTGCAACAAATTGATGAGCAATGCTTTTTTATAATGCCAACTTTGTACAAAAAAGCAGGCTGGGAATTC
ACCATGGCGGCCCCCGGCGCCCGGCGGCCGCTGCTCCTGCTGCTGCTGGCAGGCCTTGCACATGGCGCCT
CAGCAGCTAGCGGTATGGTGAGCAAGGGCGAGGAGGATAACATGGCCATCATCAAGGAGTTCATGCGCTT
CAAGGTGCACATGGAGGGCTCCGTGAACGGCCACGAGTTCGAGATCGAGGGCGAGGGCGAGGGCCGCCCC
TACGAGGGCACCCAGACCGCCAAGCTGAAGGTGACCAAGGGTGGCCCCCTGCCCTTCGCCTGGGACATCC
TGTCCCCTCAGTTCATGTACGGCTCCAAGGCCTACGTGAAGCACCCCGCCGACATCCCCGACTACTTGAA
GCTGTCCTTCCCCGAGGGCTTCAAGTGGGAGCGCGTGATGAACTTCGAGGACGGCGGCGTGGTGACCGTG
ACCCAGGACTCCTCCCTGCAGGACGGCGAGTTCATCTACAAGGTGAAGCTGCGCGGCACCAACTTCCCCT
CCGACGGCCCCGTAATGCAGAAGAAGACCATGGGCTGGGAGGCCTCCTCCGAGCGGATGTACCCCGAGGA
CGGCGCCCTGAAGGGCGAGATCAAGCAGAGGCTGAAGCTGAAGGACGGCGGCCACTACGACGCTGAGGTC
AAGACCACCTACAAGGCCAAGAAGCCCGTGCAGCTGCCCGGCGCCTACAACGTCAACATCAAGTTGGACA
TCACCTCCCACAACGAGGACTACACCATCGTGGAACAGTACGAACGCGCCGAGGGCCGCCACTCCACCGG
CGGCATGGACGAGCTGTACAAGGGAGCTAGCGGGGGGCCCGGGATGAGTAAAGGAGAAGAACTTTTCACT
GGAGTTGTCCCAATTCTTGTTGAATTAGATGGTGATGTTAATGGGCACAAATTTTCTGTCAGTGGAGAGG
GTGAAGGTGATGCAACATACGGAAAACTTACCCTTAAATTTATTTGCACTACTGGAAAACTACCTGTTCC
TTGGCCAACACTTGTCACTACTTTAACTTATGGCGTTCAATGCTTTTCAAGATACCCAGATCATATGAAA
CGGCATGACTTTTTCAAGAGTGCCATGCCCGAAGGTTATGTACAGGAAAGAACTATATTTTTCAAAGATG
ACGGGAACTACAAGACACGTGCTGAAGTCAAGTTTGAAGGTGATACCCTTGTTAATAGAATCGAGTTAAA
AGGTATTGATTTTAAAGAAGATGGAAACATTCTTGGACACAAATTGGAATACAACTATAACGATCACCAG
GTGTACATCATGGCAGACAAACAAAAGAATGGAATCAAAGCTAACTTCAAAATTAGACACAACATTGAAG
ATGGAGGCGTTCAACTAGCAGACCATTATCAACAAAATACTCCAATTGGCGATGGGCCCGTCCTTTTACC
AGACAACCATTACCTGTTTACAACTTCTACTCTTTCGAAAGATCCCAACGAAAAGAGAGACCACATGGTC
CTTCTTGAGTTTGTAACAGCTGCTGGGATTACACATGGCATGGATGAACTATACAAACCCGGGGGGCTCT
TTGAGGTGAAAAACAATGGCACAACGTGTATAATGGCCAGCTTCTCTGCCTCCTTTCTGACCACCTACGA
GACTGCGAATGGTTCTCAGATCGTGAACATTTCCCTGCCAGCCTCTGCAGAAGTACTGAAAAATGGCAGT
TCTTGTGGTAAAGAAAATGTTTCTGACCCCAGCCTCACAATTACTTTTGGAAGAGGATATTTACTGACAC
TCAACTTCACAAAAAATACAACACGTTACAGTGTCCAGCATATGTATTTTACATATAACTTGTCAGATAC
AGAACATTTTCCCAATGCCATCAGCAAAGAGATCTACACCATGGATTCCACAACTGACATCAAGGCAGAC
ATCAACAAAGCATACCGGTGTGTCAGTGATATCCGGGTCTACATGAAGAATGTGACCGTTGTGCTCCGGG
ATGCCACTATCCAGGCCTACCTGTCGAGTGGCAACTTCAGCAAGGAAGAGACACACTGCACACAGGATGG
ACCTTCCCCAACCACTGGGCCACCCAGCCCCTCACCACCACTTGTGCCCACAAACCCCACTGTATCCAAG
TACAATGTTACTGGTAACAACGGAACCTGCCTGCTGGCCTCTATGGCACTGCAACTGAATATCACCTACC
TGAAAAAGGACAACAAGACGGTGACCAGAGCGTTCAACATCAGCCCAAATGACACATCTAGTGGGAGTTG
CGGTATCAACTTGGTGACCCTGAAAGTGGAGAACAAGAACAGAGCCCTGGAATTGCAGTTTGGGATGAAT
GCCAGCTCTAGCCTGTTTTTCCTGCAAGGAGTGCGCTTGAATATGACTCTTCCTGATGCCCTAGTGCCCA
CATTCAGCATCTCCAACCATTCACTGAAAGCTCTTCAGGCCACTGTGGGAAACTCATACAAGTGCAACAC
TGAGGAACACATCTTTGTCAGCAAGATGCTCTCCCTCAATGTCTTCAGTGTGCAGGTCCAGGCTTTCAAG
GTGGACAGTGACAGGTTTGGGTCTGTGGAAGAGTGTGTTCAGGATGGTAACAACATGTTGATCCCCATTG
CTGTGGGCGGTGCCCTGGCAGGGCTGGTCCTCATCGTCCTCATTGCCTACCTCATTGGCAGGAAGAGGAG
TCACGCCGGCTATCAGACCATCGACTACAAAGACCATGACGGTGATTATAAAGATCATGACATCGACTAC
AAGGATGACGATGACAAGTAGGAATTCCACCCAGCTTTCTTGTACAAAGTTGGCATTATAAGAAAGCATT
GCTTATCAATTTGTTGCAACGAACAGGTCACTATCAGTCAAAATAAAATCATTATTTGCCATCCAGCTGA
TATCCCCTATAGTGAGTCGTATTACATGGTCATAGCTGTTTCCTGGCAGCTCTGGCCCGTGTCTCAAAAT
CTCTGATGTTACATTGCACAAGATAAAAATATATCATCATGCCTCCTCTAGACCAGCCAGGACAGAAATG
CCTCGACTTCGCTGCTACCCAAGGTTGCCGGGTGACGCACACCGTGGAAACGGATGAAGGCACGAACCCA
GTGGACATAAGCCTGTTCGGTTCGTAAGCTGTAATGCAAGTAGCGTATGCGCTCACGCAACTGGTCCAGA
ACCTTGACCGAACGCAGCGGTGGTAACGGCGCAGTGGCGGTTTTCATGGCTTGTTATGACTGTTTTTTTG
GGGTACAGTCTATGCCTCGGGCATCCAAGCAGCAAGCGCGTTACGCCGTGGGTCGATGTTTGATGTTATG
GAGCAGCAACGATGTTACGCAGCAGGGCAGTCGCCCTAAAACAAAGTTAAACATTATGAGGGAAGCGGTG
ATCGCCGAAGTATCGACTCAACTATCAGAGGTAGTTGGCGTCATCGAGCGCCATCTCGAACCGACGTTGC
TGGCCGTACATTTGTACGGCTCCGCAGTGGATGGCGGCCTGAAGCCACACAGTGATATTGATTTGCTGGT
TACGGTGACCGTAAGGCTTGATGAAACAACGCGGCGAGCTTTGATCAACGACCTTTTGGAAACTTCGGCT
TCCCCTGGAGAGAGCGAGATTCTCCGCGCTGTAGAAGTCACCATTGTTGTGCACGACGACATCATTCCGT
GGCGTTATCCAGCTAAGCGCGAACTGCAATTTGGAGAATGGCAGCGCAATGACATTCTTGCAGGTATCTT
CGAGCCAGCCACGATCGACATTGATCTGGCTATCTTGCTGACAAAAGCAAGAGAACATAGCGTTGCCTTG
GTAGGTCCAGCGGCGGAGGAACTCTTTGATCCGGTTCCTGAACAGGATCTATTTGAGGCGCTAAATGAAA
CCTTAACGCTATGGAACTCGCCGCCCGACTGGGCTGGCGATGAGCGAAATGTAGTGCTTACGTTGTCCCG
CATTTGGTACAGCGCAGTAACCGGCAAAATCGCGCCGAAGGATGTCGCTGCCGACTGGGCAATGGAGCGC
CTGCCGGCCCAGTATCAGCCCGTCATACTTGAAGCTAGACAGGCTTATCTTGGACAAGAAGAAGATCGCT
TGGCCTCGCGCGCAGATCAGTTGGAAGAATTTGTCCACTACGTGAAAGGCGAGATCACCAAGGTAGTCGG
CAAATAACCCTCGAGCCACCCATGACCAAAATCCCTTAACGTGAGTTACGCGTCGTTCCACTGAGCGTCA
GACCCCGTAGAAAAGATCAAAGGATCTTCTTGAGATCCTTTTTTTCTGCGCGTAATCTGCTGCTTGCAAA
CAAAAAAACCACCGCTACCAGCGGTGGTTTGTTTGCCGGATCAAGAGCTACCAACTCTTTTTCCGAAGGT
AACTGGCTTCAGCAGAGCGCAGATACCAAATACTGTTCTTCTAGTGTAGCCGTAGTTAGGCCACCACTTC
AAGAACTCTGTAGCACCGCCTACATACCTCGCTCTGCTAATCCTGTTACCAGTGGCTGCTGCCAGTGGCG
ATAAGTCGTGTCTTACCGGGTTGGACTCAAGACGATAGTTACCGGATAAGGCGCAGCGGTCGGGCTGAAC
GGGGGGTTCGTGCACACAGCCCAGCTTGGAGCGAACGACCTACACCGAACTGAGATACCTACAGCGTGAG
CTATGAGAAAGCGCCACGCTTCCCGAAGGGAGAAAGGCGGACAGGTATCCGGTAAGCGGCAGGGTCGGAA
CAGGAGAGCGCACGAGGGAGCTTCCAGGGGGAAACGCCTGGTATCTTTATAGTCCTGTCGGGTTTCGCCA
CCTCTGACTTGAGCGTCGATTTTTGTGATGCTCGTCAGGGGGGCGGAGCCTATGGAAAAACGCCAGCAAC
GCGGCCTTTTTACGGTTCCTGGCCTTTTGCTGGCCTTTTGCTCACATGTTCTTTCCTGCGTTATCCCCTG
ATTCTGTGGATAACCGTATTACCGCCTTTGAGTGAGCTGATACCGCTCGCCGCAGCCGAACGACCGAGCG
CAGCGAGTCAGTGAGCGAGGAAGCGGAAGAGCGCCCAATACGCAAACCGCCTCTCCCCGCGCGTTGGCCG
ATTCATTAATGCAGCTGGCACGACAGGTTTCCCGACTGGAAAGCGGGCAGTGAGCGCAACGCAATTAATA
CGCGTACCGCTAGCCAGGAAGAGTTTGTAGAAACGCAAAAAGGCCATCCGTCAGGATGGCCTTCTGCTTA
GTTTGATGCCTGGCAGTTTATGGCGGGCGTCCTGCCCGCCACCCTCCGGGCCGTTGCTTCACAACGTTCA
AATCCGCTCCCGGCGGATTTGTCCTACTCAGGAGAGCGTTCACCGACAAACAACAGATAAAACGAAAGGC
CCAGTCTTCCGACTGAGCCTTTCGTTTTATTTGATGCCTGGCAGTTCCCTACTCTCGCGTTAACGCTAGC
ATGGATGTTTTCCCAGTCACGACGTT
